Addgene plasmid #164569: pαH-S-RRAR
Purpose: SARS-CoV-2 Spike protein with Furin site restored (S-RRAR variant)
Depositing lab: Priyamvada Acharya. Depositing organization: Duke University. Publication: D614G Mutation Alters SARS-CoV-2 Spike Conformation and Enhances Protease Cleavage at the S1/S2 Junction. Gobeil SM, Janowska K, McDowell S, Mansouri K, Parks R, Manne K, Stalls V, Kopp MF, Henderson R, Edwards RJ, Haynes BF, Acharya P. Cell Rep. 2021 Jan 12;34(2):108630. doi: 10.1016/j.celrep.2020.108630. Epub 2020 Dec 26. PubMed 33417835.
Backbone
  Vector backbone: pαH
  Backbone size w/o insert (bp): 4746
  Total vector size (bp): 8370
  Vector type: Mammalian Expression
Growth in bacteria
  Bacterial resistance: Ampicillin, 100 μg/mL
  Growth temperature: 37°C
  Growth strain: DH5alpha
  Copy number: High Copy
Gene/Insert
  Gene/Insert name: Spike (S-RRAR variant)
  Species: Severe acute respiratory syndrome coronavirus 2
  Insert size (bp): 3624
  GenBank ID: MN908947
  Tag / fusion protein: HRV3C cleavage site (before tags) (C terminal on backbone); 8X His tag (C terminal on backbone); 2X Strep-Tag II (C terminal on backbone)
Resource information
  A portion of this plasmid was derived from a plasmid made by: Jason McLellan
Terms and licenses: Academic/Nonprofit Terms; Industry Terms: Not Available to Industry
How to cite: pαH-S-RRAR was a gift from Priyamvada Acharya (Addgene plasmid # 164569 ; http://n2t.net/addgene:164569 ; RRID:Addgene_164569)
