[The description below was written by a language model from this plasmid's Addgene catalogue record and pLannotate feature annotations shown in this document.]
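Description:
pαH-S-RRAR is a mammalian expression plasmid built on the pαH backbone, carrying a SARS-CoV-2 spike (S) coding sequence in which the furin cleavage site at the S1/S2 junction has been restored (the "RRAR" variant). The catalogue lists a total size of about 8.4 kb, with a 3.6 kb insert referenced to the original SARS-CoV-2 genome record. In bacteria the plasmid is maintained at high copy from a ColE1/pUC-type origin and selected with ampicillin through the β-lactamase gene and its own promoter. Remnants of a lac promoter/operator region and a lacI fragment are backbone leftovers with no evident role in expression.

The expression cassette begins with the human CMV immediate-early enhancer, followed by a chimeric chicken β-actin/rabbit β-globin intron. This arrangement is typical of CAG-style promoters, although the core promoter itself is not annotated in the feature table. The spike open reading frame follows, and transcription is terminated by the rabbit β-globin polyadenylation signal. The short globin "CDS" fragments flagged on either side of the insert are most likely matches to β-globin exon sequence flanking the intron and poly(A) region rather than intended coding parts. Downstream of spike, the backbone supplies an HRV 3C protease cleavage site, an 8×His tag and a twin Strep-Tag II, though the annotation software picked up only one Strep-Tag II copy. The tags allow affinity purification of the expressed protein and can then be removed with the protease.

The associated study examined how the D614G mutation affects spike conformation and protease cleavage at the S1/S2 junction. The construct therefore serves to produce a furin-cleavable spike protein in mammalian cells for structural and biochemical comparison. Part of the plasmid derives from an earlier spike expression construct made by another laboratory.
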