Features (pLannotate 1.2.2; 14 found; start..end, strand, type, name):
      4..383     +  enhancer       CMV enhancer: human cytomegalovirus immediate early enhancer
    661..1677    +  intron         chimeric intron: chimera between introns from chicken β-actin and rabbit β-globin
   1675..1752    +  CDS            HBBC_AMMLE (fragment): Experimental evidence at protein level: Swiss-Prot protein existence level 1. Involved in oxygen transport from the lung to the various peripheral tissues. From Ammotragus lervia (Barbary sheep) (Antilope lervia).
   1765..5388    +  CDS            S (fragment): SPIKE_SARS2 - Experimental evidence at protein level: Swiss-Prot protein existence level 1. [Spike glycoprotein]: May down-regulate host tetherin (BST2) by lysosomal degradation, thereby counteracting its antiviral activity. From Severe acute respiratory syndrome coronavirus 2 (2019-nCoV) (SARS-CoV-2).
   5605..5628    +  CDS            Strep-Tag II: peptide that binds Strep-Tactin®, an engineered form of streptavidin
   5650..5724    +  CDS            HBB (fragment): HBB_PONPY - Experimental evidence at transcript level: Swiss-Prot protein existence level 2. Involved in oxygen transport from the lung to the various peripheral tissues. From Pongo pygmaeus (Bornean orangutan).
   5795..5850    +  polyA_signal   β-globin poly(A) signal: rabbit β-globin polyadenylation signal (Gil and Proudfoot, 1987)
   6235..6251    -  protein_bind   lac operator: The lac repressor binds to the lac operator to inhibit transcription in E. coli. This inhibition can be relieved by adding lactose or isopropyl-β-D-thiogalactopyranoside (IPTG). lac repressor encoded by lacI
   6259..6289    -  promoter       lac promoter: promoter for the E. coli lac operon
   6304..6325    -  protein_bind   CAP binding site: CAP binding activates transcription in the presence of cAMP. E. coli catabolite activator protein
   6341..6442    -  CDS            lacI (fragment): LACI_ECOLI - Experimental evidence at protein level: Swiss-Prot protein existence level 1. Repressor of the lactose operon. Binds allolactose as an inducer. From Escherichia coli (strain K12).
   6625..7213    -  rep_origin     ori: high-copy-number ColE1/pMB1/pBR322/pUC origin of replication
   7384..8244    -  CDS            AmpR: β-lactamase; bla; confers resistance to ampicillin, carbenicillin, and related antibiotics
   8245..8349    -  promoter       AmpR promoter: bla
>Addgene plasmid #164569 | pαH-S-RRAR | addgene full sequence | sequence record 324836 | Addgene NGS Result
GTCGACATTGATTATTGACTAGTTATTAATAGTAATCAATTACGGGGTCATTAGTTCATAGCCCATATAT
GGAGTTCCGCGTTACATAACTTACGGTAAATGGCCCGCCTGGCTGACCGCCCAACGACCCCCGCCCATTG
ACGTCAATAATGACGTATGTTCCCATAGTAACGCCAATAGGGACTTTCCATTGACGTCAATGGGTGGAGT
ATTTACGGTAAACTGCCCACTTGGCAGTACATCAAGTGTATCATATGCCAAGTACGCCCCCTATTGACGT
CAATGACGGTAAATGGCCCGCCTGGCATTATGCCCAGTACATGACCTTATGGGACTTTCCTACTTGGCAG
TACATCTACGTATTAGTCATCGCTATTACCATGGTCGAGGTGAGCCCCACGTTCTGCTTCACTCTCCCCA
TCTCCCCCCCCTCCCCACCCCCAATTTTGTATTTATTTATTTTTTAATTATTTTGTGCAGCGATGGGGGC
GGGGGGGGGGGGGGGGSGSGCSRGGSGGGGGGGGGGGGGGSGGGGGGSGGGGSGGGGSGRGGSGGRGRGG
KGSGGSGGCRGCCAATCAGAGCGGCGCGCTCCGAAAGTTTCCTTTTATGGCGAGGCGGCGGCGGCGGCGG
CCCTATAAAAAGCGAAGCGCGCGGCGGGCGGGAGTCGCTGCGCGCTGCCTTCGCCCCGTGCCCCGCTCCG
CCGCCGCCTCGCGCCGCCCGCCCCGGCTCTGACTGACCGCGTTACTCCCACAGGTGAGCGGGCGGGACGG
CCCTTCTCCTCCGGGCTGTAATTAGCGCTTGGTTTAATGACGGCTTGTTTCTTTTCTGTGGCTGCGTGAA
AGCCTTGAGGGGCTCCGGGAGGGCCCTTTGTGCGGGGGGAGCGGCTCGGGGGGTGCGTGCGTGTGTGTGT
GCGTGGGGAGCGCCGCGTGCGGCTCCGCGCTGCCCGGCGGCTGTGAGCGCTGCGGGCGCGGCGCGGGGCT
TTGTGCGCTCCGCAGTGTGCGCGAGGGGAGCGCGGCCGGGGGCGGTGCCCCGCGGTGCGGGGGGGGCTGC
GAGGGGAACAAAGGCTGCGTGCGGGGTGTGTGCGTGGGGGGGTGAGCAGGGGGTGTGGGCGCGTCGGTCG
GGCTGCAACCCCCCCTGCACCCCCCTCCCCGAGTTGCTGAGCACGGCCCGGCTTCGGGTGCGGGGCTCCG
TACGGGGCGTGGCGCGGGGCTCGCCGTGCCGGGCGGGGGGKGGCGGCRGGKGGGGGKGCCGGGCGGGGCG
GGGCCGCCKCGGGCSGGGGRGGGCKCGGGGGRGGGGCGCGGCGGCCCCCGGAGCGCCGGCGGCTGTCGAG
GCGCGGCGAGCCGCAGCCATTGCCTTTTATGGTAATCGTGCGAGAGGGCGCAGGGACTTCCTTTGTCCCA
AATCTGTGCGGAGCCGAAATCTGGGAGGCGCCGCCGCACCCCCTCTAGCGGGCGCGGGGCGAAGCGGTGC
GGCGCCGGCAGGAAGGAAATGGGCGGGGAGGGCCTTCGTGCGTCGCCGCGCCGCCGTCCCCTTCTCCCTC
TCCAGCCTCGGGGCTGTCCGCGGGGGGACGGCTGCCTTCGGGGGGGACGGGGCAGGGCGGGGTTCGGCTT
CTGGCGTGTGACCGGCGGCTCTAGCGCCTCTGCTAACCATGTTCATGCCTTCTTCTTTTTCCTACAGCTC
CTGGGCAACGTGCTGGTTGTTGTGCTGTCTCATCATTTTGGCAAAGAATTGCGGCCGTCTCAGGCCGAGT
TCGGTACCGCCACCATGTTCGTGTTCCTGGTGCTCCTGCCTCTGGTGAGCAGCCAGTGCGTGAACCTGAC
CACCCGAACCCAGCTCCCACCAGCCTACACCAACAGCTTTACACGGGGCGTGTACTACCCTGACAAGGTG
TTCAGATCTAGCGTCCTGCACAGCACTCAGGACCTCTTCCTGCCGTTCTTCAGCAACGTGACATGGTTCC
ACGCCATCCACGTGAGCGGCACAAACGGAACCAAGCGGTTTGATAACCCCGTCCTGCCATTCAATGATGG
AGTTTACTTCGCCAGTACCGAGAAGAGTAACATCATCCGGGGCTGGATCTTCGGCACCACCCTGGATAGC
AAAACACAGAGCCTCCTGATCGTGAACAATGCCACGAACGTCGTGATCAAGGTGTGCGAGTTCCAGTTTT
GCAATGATCCTTTCCTGGGTGTGTACTACCACAAGAACAACAAGAGCTGGATGGAAAGCGAGTTCAGAGT
CTACAGCAGCGCCAACAACTGCACATTCGAGTACGTCTCTCAGCCTTTTCTGATGGACCTTGAGGGGAAA
CAAGGCAACTTCAAGAACCTGAGAGAATTCGTGTTCAAGAACATCGACGGCTACTTCAAAATCTACTCCA
AGCACACACCCATCAACCTGGTCCGGGACCTCCCTCAGGGCTTCAGCGCCCTGGAACCCCTGGTCGACCT
GCCCATAGGCATCAACATAACGCGGTTCCAAACCCTGCTGGCCCTGCATAGATCCTACCTGACTCCTGGC
GACAGCAGCAGCGGATGGACCGCCGGAGCTGCAGCCTACTATGTGGGCTACCTGCAACCTAGAACCTTCC
TGCTGAAGTACAACGAGAACGGCACAATCACAGACGCCGTCGACTGCGCCCTGGACCCTCTCTCTGAGAC
AAAGTGCACCCTGAAGTCCTTCACCGTGGAAAAGGGCATCTACCAGACCAGCAACTTCCGGGTGCAGCCT
ACAGAGAGCATCGTGCGATTTCCAAACATTACCAACCTCTGCCCCTTCGGCGAGGTGTTTAACGCCACAA
GATTTGCCTCCGTTTACGCCTGGAATAGAAAGAGAATCAGCAATTGTGTGGCCGACTACTCCGTGCTGTA
TAACAGCGCCTCTTTCAGCACCTTCAAGTGCTACGGCGTTTCCCCAACAAAGCTGAATGACCTGTGCTTC
ACCAACGTGTACGCCGACTCCTTCGTAATTAGAGGCGATGAGGTGCGGCAGATCGCACCAGGCCAGACCG
GTAAGATCGCTGACTACAACTATAAGCTGCCTGATGATTTTACAGGCTGCGTGATCGCCTGGAACTCTAA
CAACCTGGATAGCAAGGTGGGCGGCAACTACAACTACCTGTACCGGCTGTTTCGCAAGTCTAACCTGAAA
CCTTTCGAGAGAGACATCTCCACAGAGATCTACCAGGCCGGTTCTACACCTTGTAACGGGGTGGAAGGCT
TCAACTGTTACTTCCCTCTGCAAAGCTACGGCTTCCAGCCTACCAATGGAGTCGGCTACCAGCCATACCG
GGTGGTCGTGCTGTCCTTCGAGTTACTCCACGCCCCCGCCACCGTCTGCGGTCCTAAGAAGTCCACCAAT
CTGGTTAAGAACAAATGCGTGAACTTCAACTTCAACGGCCTGACCGGGACCGGCGTGCTGACCGAAAGCA
ACAAAAAGTTCCTCCCCTTCCAGCAGTTCGGCCGTGATATCGCTGACACCACAGATGCCGTCAGAGATCC
ACAGACCCTGGAAATCCTGGATATTACACCCTGCTCCTTCGGAGGAGTTTCTGTGATCACCCCCGGGACC
AATACCAGCAACCAGGTGGCTGTGCTGTACCAAGATGTTAACTGCACCGAGGTTCCTGTGGCCATCCACG
CCGATCAGCTGACACCTACTTGGAGAGTGTACTCCACTGGCTCCAATGTGTTCCAGACCAGGGCCGGATG
TCTGATCGGCGCCGAGCACGTGAATAACAGTTACGAGTGCGACATCCCTATCGGCGCCGGCATCTGTGCC
AGCTACCAGACCCAGACAAACAGCCCTAGGAGAGCTCGCTCTGTAGCTAGCCAGAGCATCATCGCCTACA
CCATGAGCCTGGGCGCAGAGAACAGCGTGGCCTATTCCAACAACTCTATCGCCATTCCCACCAACTTTAC
AATTAGCGTCACAACAGAGATCCTGCCCGTGAGCATGACCAAGACCAGCGTGGACTGTACAATGTACATC
TGTGGCGACAGCACTGAATGCAGCAACCTGCTGCTGCAATACGGCTCCTTTTGCACCCAACTGAACCGGG
CGCTGACCGGAATCGCCGTGGAACAGGACAAAAATACCCAGGAGGTGTTCGCCCAAGTGAAGCAGATCTA
CAAGACCCCACCTATCAAGGACTTCGGCGGCTTTAACTTTAGCCAGATTCTCCCTGATCCTTCTAAGCCT
AGCAAGCGGAGCTTTATCGAGGATCTGCTGTTCAACAAGGTCACCCTGGCCGATGCCGGCTTTATCAAAC
AGTATGGCGATTGCCTGGGCGACATAGCCGCCAGAGATCTGATCTGCGCCCAGAAATTCAACGGCCTGAC
AGTTCTCCCACCTCTGCTGACCGACGAGATGATCGCTCAGTACACCTCTGCCCTGCTGGCTGGCACCATC
ACATCTGGGTGGACATTTGGCGCCGGCGCCGCCCTGCAGATCCCCTTTGCCATGCAGATGGCCTATAGAT
TCAACGGAATCGGCGTGACCCAGAACGTGCTGTATGAAAACCAGAAGCTGATCGCTAACCAGTTCAATTC
TGCCATCGGCAAGATCCAGGACTCCCTCTCCTCTACCGCCAGCGCCCTGGGCAAACTGCAGGACGTGGTG
AATCAGAACGCCCAAGCCCTGAACACCCTGGTGAAGCAGCTCAGCAGCAATTTTGGCGCCATCAGCTCTG
TGCTGAACGATATCCTGTCTAGACTGGACAAGGTGGAAGCCGAAGTCCAGATCGATAGACTGATCACAGG
CAGACTGCAGTCCCTGCAAACCTACGTGACCCAACAGCTGATCAGGGCCGCTGAAATAAGAGCCAGCGCC
AATCTCGCCGCTACCAAGATGTCCGAGTGTGTGCTGGGACAGTCTAAACGCGTTGACTTCTGCGGCAAAG
GCTATCACCTGATGAGCTTCCCCCAGAGCGCGCCGCACGGCGTGGTGTTCCTGCATGTGACATACGTGCC
TGCCCAAGAGAAGAATTTCACAACCGCCCCTGCCATCTGCCACGACGGCAAGGCCCACTTCCCAAGAGAG
GGCGTTTTCGTTTCCAATGGCACACACTGGTTCGTGACACAAAGAAACTTCTACGAACCCCAGATTATCA
CCACCGACAACACCTTCGTGAGTGGCAATTGTGACGTGGTCATCGGAATCGTGAACAACACAGTGTACGA
CCCTCTGCAACCTGAGCTGGACTCTTTTAAGGAAGAGCTGGACAAGTACTTTAAAAACCACACCAGCCCC
GATGTGGACCTGGGCGACATCAGTGGCATTAACGCCAGCGTGGTGAACATCCAAAAGGAAATCGACAGAC
TGAACGAGGTGGCCAAGAACCTGAACGAGTCCCTGATCGACCTGCAGGAGCTCGGCAAATACGAGCAGGG
ATCCGGATACATCCCCGAGGCCCCCAGAGATGGCCAGGCCTACGTGCGGAAGGACGGCGAGTGGGTACTG
CTGAGCACATTCCTGGGCAGATCCCTGGAGGTGCTGTTCCAGGGCCCAGGCCATCACCACCATCACCACC
ATCATAGCGCCTGGTCCCACCCCCAGTTCGAGAAGGGCGGCGGTAGTGGAGGGGGCGGATCTGGCGGCTC
AGCTTGGAGCCACCCCCAGTTCGAAAAGTGATAATGACTCGAGCGATAATTCACTCCTCAGGTGCAGGCT
GCCTATCAGAAGGTGGTGGCTGGTGTGGCCAATGCCCTGGCTCACAAATACCACTGAGATCTTTTTCCCT
CTGCCAAAAATTATGGGGACATCATGAAGCCCCTTGAGCATCTGACTTCTGGCTAATAAAGGAAATTTAT
TTTCATTGCAATAGTGTGTTGGAATTTTTTGTGTCTCTCACTCGGAAGGACATATGGGAGGGCAAATCAT
TTAAAACATCAGAATGAGTATTTGGTTTAGAGTTTGGCAACATATGCCCATATGCTGGCTGCCATGAACA
AAGGTTGGCTATAAAGAGGTCATCAGTATATGAAACAGCCCCCTGCTGTCCATTCCTTATTCCATAGAAA
AGCCTTGACTTGAGGTTAGATTTTTTTTATATTTTGTTTTGTGTTATTTTTTTCTTTAACATCCCTAAAA
TTTTCCTTACATGTTTTACTAGCCAGATTTTTCCTCCTCTCCTGACTACTCCCAGTCATAGCTGTCCCTC
TTCTCTTATGGAGATCCCTCGACCTGCAGCCCAAGCTTGGCGTAATCATGGTCATAGCTGTTTCCTGTGT
GAAATTGTTATCCGCTCACAATTCCACACAACATACGAGCCGGAAGCATAAAGTGTAAAGCCTGGGGTGC
CTAATGAGTGAGCTAACTCACATTAATTGCGTTGCGCTCACTGCCCGCTTTCCAGTCGGGAAACCTGTCG
TGCCAGCGGATCGATCCGCTGCATTAATGAATCGGCCAACGCGCGGGGAGAGGCGGTTTGCGTATTGGGC
GCTCTTCCGCTTCCTCGCTCACTGACTCGCTGCGCTCGGTCGTTCGGCTGCGGCGAGCGGTATCAGCTCA
CTCAAAGGCGGTAATACGGTTATCCACAGAATCAGGGGATAACGCAGGAAAGAACATGTGAGCAAAAGGC
CAGCAAAAGGCCAGGAACCGTAAAAAGGCCGCGTTGCTGGCGTTTTTCCATAGGCTCCGCCCCCCTGACG
AGCATCACAAAAATCGACGCTCAAGTCAGAGGTGGCGAAACCCGACAGGACTATAAAGATACCAGGCGTT
TCCCCCTGGAAGCTCCCTCGTGCGCTCTCCTGTTCCGACCCTGCCGCTTACCGGATACCTGTCCGCCTTT
CTCCCTTCGGGAAGCGTGGCGCTTTCTCATAGCTCACGCTGTAGGTATCTCAGTTCGGTGTAGGTCGTTC
GCTCCAAGCTGGGCTGTGTGCACGAACCCCCCGTTCAGCCCGACCGCTGCGCCTTATCCGGTAACTATCG
TCTTGAGTCCAACCCGGTAAGACACGACTTATCGCCACTGGCAGCAGCCACTGGTAACAGGATTAGCAGA
GCGAGGTATGTAGGCGGTGCTACAGAGTTCTTGAAGTGGTGGCCTAACTACGGCTACACTAGAAGAACAG
TATTTGGTATCTGCGCTCTGCTGAAGCCAGTTACCTTCGGAAAAAGAGTTGGTAGCTCTTGATCCGGCAA
ACAAACCACCGCTGGTAGCGGTGGTTTTTTTGTTTGCAAGCAGCAGATTACGCGCAGAAAAAAAGGATCT
CAAGAAGATCCTTTGATCTTTTCTACGGGGTCTGACGCTCAGTGGAACGAAAACTCACGTTAAGGGATTT
TGGTCATGAGATTATCAAAAAGGATCTTCACCTAGATCCTTTTAAATTAAAAATGAAGTTTTAAATCAAT
CTAAAGTATATATGAGTAAACTTGGTCTGACAGTTACCAATGCTTAATCAGTGAGGCACCTATCTCAGCG
ATCTGTCTATTTCGTTCATCCATAGTTGCCTGACTCCCCGTCGTGTAGATAACTACGATACGGGAGGGCT
TACCATCTGGCCCCAGTGCTGCAATGATACCGCGAGACCCACGCTCACCGGCTCCAGATTTATCAGCAAT
AAACCAGCCAGCCGGAAGGGCCGAGCGCAGAAGTGGTCCTGCAACTTTATCCGCCTCCATCCAGTCTATT
AATTGTTGCCGGGAAGCTAGAGTAAGTAGTTCGCCAGTTAATAGTTTGCGCAACGTTGTTGCCATTGCTA
CAGGCATCGTGGTGTCACGCTCGTCGTTTGGTATGGCTTCATTCAGCTCCGGTTCCCAACGATCAAGGCG
AGTTACATGATCCCCCATGTTGTGCAAAAAAGCGGTTAGCTCCTTCGGTCCTCCGATCGTTGTCAGAAGT
AAGTTGGCCGCAGTGTTATCACTCATGGTTATGGCAGCACTGCATAATTCTCTTACTGTCATGCCATCCG
TAAGATGCTTTTCTGTGACTGGTGAGTACTCAACCAAGTCATTCTGAGAATAGTGTATGCGGCGACCGAG
TTGCTCTTGCCCGGCGTCAATACGGGATAATACCGCGCCACATAGCAGAACTTTAAAAGTGCTCATCATT
GGAAAACGTTCTTCGGGGCGAAAACTCTCAAGGATCTTACCGCTGTTGAGATCCAGTTCGATGTAACCCA
CTCGTGCACCCAACTGATCTTCAGCATCTTTTACTTTCACCAGCGTTTCTGGGTGAGCAAAAACAGGAAG
GCAAAATGCCGCAAAAAAGGGAATAAGGGCGACACGGAAATGTTGAATACTCATACTCTTCCTTTTTCAA
TATTATTGAAGCATTTATCAGGGTTATTGTCTCATGAGCGGATACATATTTGAATGTATTTAGAAAAATA
AACAAATAGGGGTTCCGCGCACATTTCCCCGAAAAGTGCCACCTG
